Addgene plasmid #54421: LI D-E mOrange + link c2
Depositing lab: Martin Parniske. Depositing organization: Ludwig-Maximilians-Universitaet Muenchen (LMU). Publication: A modular plasmid assembly kit for multigene expression, gene silencing and silencing rescue in plants. Binder A, Lambert J, Morbitzer R, Popp C, Ott T, Lahaye T, Parniske M. PLoS One. 2014 Feb 13;9(2):e88218. doi: 10.1371/journal.pone.0088218. eCollection 2014. PubMed 24551083.
Backbone
  Vector backbone: pUC57(Gent)
  Backbone manufacturer: Parniske lab
  Vector type: cloning vector
Growth in bacteria
  Bacterial resistance: Gentamicin, 10 μg/mL
  Growth temperature: 37°C
  Growth strain: DH5alpha
  Copy number: High Copy
Gene/Insert
  Gene/Insert name: 16 aa GS linker + mOrange
  Species: Synthetic
  Cloning method: Unknown
  Sequencing primers: 5′ M13-F20; 3′ M13Rev
Terms and licenses: Academic/Nonprofit Terms; Industry Terms: Not Available to Industry
How to cite: LI D-E mOrange + link c2 was a gift from Martin Parniske (Addgene plasmid # 54421 ; http://n2t.net/addgene:54421 ; RRID:Addgene_54421)
