[The description below was written by a language model from this plasmid's Addgene catalogue record and pLannotate feature annotations shown in this document.]
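Description:
LI D-E mOrange + link c2 is a small (about 3.2 kb) bacterial cloning vector that serves as a Level I ("LI") part-donor module in a modular plasmid assembly kit for building plant multigene expression, gene-silencing and silencing-rescue constructs. It is based on pUC57(Gent), a pUC57 derivative in which selection is provided by the aacC1 gentamicin acetyltransferase gene, annotated here downstream of a class 1 integron Pc promoter. Replication in E. coli relies on the high-copy ColE1/pUC-type origin. Short rop, bom and lacI fragments in the feature table are backbone remnants rather than functional elements.

The payload is a synthetic coding module consisting of a 16-amino-acid glycine-serine linker joined to mOrange, a constitutively fluorescent orange protein derived from Discosoma sp. The annotated mOrange reading frame sits within the former lacZα cloning region, flanked on one side by a lacZα fragment and on the other by the lac promoter, lac operator and CAP binding site, and by M13 forward and reverse sequencing primer sites. No plant promoter or terminator is annotated, consistent with a promoterless building block intended to be combined with other modules, not an expression plasmid in its own right. The "D-E" designation presumably indicates the position the part occupies in the kit's ordered assembly scheme, and the flexible linker suggests the module is meant to be fused in frame to a neighbouring coding part as a fluorescent tag. However, the record does not state the fusion-site overhangs, the assembly enzymes, the meaning of "c2" or the cloning method.
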