Features (pLannotate 1.2.2; 11 found; start..end, strand, type, name):
    147..175     +  promoter       Pc promoter: intI1 (promoter lies within the coding sequence); class 1 integron promoter
    364..894     +  CDS            aacC1: AACC1_PSEAI - Experimental evidence at protein level: Swiss-Prot protein existence level 1. Responsible for gentamicin resistance and has a limited substrate range. From Pseudomonas aeruginosa.
   1011..1046    +  CDS            rop (fragment): Rop protein, which maintains plasmids at low copy number; rop
   1148..1247    +  misc_feature   bom (fragment): basis of mobility region from pBR322
   1253..1410    -  CDS            lacZα (fragment): LacZα fragment of β-galactosidase; lacZ fragment
   1535..2239    +  CDS            mOrange: mOrange is a basic (constitutively fluorescent) orange fluorescent protein published in 2004, derived from Discosoma sp.. It has high acid sensitivity.
   2309..2325    -  protein_bind   lac operator: The lac repressor binds to the lac operator to inhibit transcription in E. coli. This inhibition can be relieved by adding lactose or isopropyl-β-D-thiogalactopyranoside (IPTG). lac repressor encoded by lacI
   2333..2363    -  promoter       lac promoter: promoter for the E. coli lac operon
   2378..2399    -  protein_bind   CAP binding site: CAP binding activates transcription in the presence of cAMP. E. coli catabolite activator protein
   2412..2504    -  CDS            lacI (fragment): lac repressor; lacI; The lac repressor binds to the lac operator to inhibit transcription in E. coli. This inhibition can be relieved by adding lactose or isopropyl-β-D-thiogalactopyranoside (IPTG).
   2687..32      -  rep_origin     ori (across the origin): high-copy-number ColE1/pMB1/pBR322/pUC origin of replication
>Addgene plasmid #54421 | LI D-E mOrange + link c2 | depositor full sequence | sequence record 84641 | Full Sequence
AGCAGATTACGCGCAGAAAAAAAGGATCTCAAGAAGATCCTTTGATCTTTTCTACGGGGTCTGACGCTCA
GTGGAACGAAAACTCACGTTAAGGGATTTTGGTCATGAGGCGCACACCGTGGAAACGGATGAAGGCACGA
ACCCAGTTGACATAAGCCTGTTCGGTTCGTAAACTGTAATGCAAGTAGCGTATGCGCTCACGCAACTGGT
CCAGAACCTTGACCGAACGCAGCGGTGGTAACGGCGCAGTGGCGGTTTTCATGGCTTGTTATGACTGTTT
TTTTGTACAGTCTATGCCTCGGGCATCCAAGCAGCAAGCGCGTTACGCCGTGGGTCGATGTTTGATGTTA
TGGAGCAGCAACGATGTTACGCAGCAGCAACGATGTTACGCAGCAGGGCAGTCGCCCTAAAACAAAGTTA
GGTGGCTCAAGTATGGGCATCATTCGCACATGTAGGCTCGGCCCTGACCAAGTCAAATCCATGCGGGCTG
CTCTTGATCTTTTCGGTCGTGAGTTCGGCGACGTAGCCACCTACTCCCAACATCAGCCGGACTCCGATTA
CCTCGGGAACTTGCTCCGTAGTAAGACATTCATCGCGCTTGCTGCCTTCGACCAAGAAGCGGTTGTTGGC
GCTCTCGCGGCTTACGTTCTGCCCAGGTTTGAGCAGCCGCGTAGTGAGATCTATATCTATGATCTCGCAG
TCTCCGGCGAGCACCGGAGGCAGGGCATTGCCACCGCGCTCATCAATCTCCTCAAGCATGAGGCCAACGC
GCTTGGTGCTTATGTGATCTACGTGCAAGCAGATTACGGTGACGATCCCGCAGTGGCTCTCTATACAAAG
TTGGGCATACGGGAAGAAGTGATGCACTTTGATATCGACCCAAGTACCGCCACCTAACAATTCGTTCAAG
CCGAGATCGGCTTCCCGGCCGCGGAGTTGTTCGGTAAATTGTCACAACGCCGCTCATGACATTAACCTAT
AAAAATAGGCGTATCACGAGGCCCTTTTGTCTCGCGCGTTTCGGTGATGACGGTGAAAACCTCTGACACA
TGCAGCTCCCGGAGAAGGTCACAGCTTGTCTGTAAGCGGATGCCGGGAGCAGACAAGCCCGTCAGGGCGC
GTCAGCGGGTGTTGGCGGGTGTCGGGGCTGGCTTAACTATGCGGCATCAGAGCAGATTGTACTGAGAGTG
CACCATATGCGGTGTGAAATACCGCACAGATGCGTAAGGAGAAAATACCGCATCAGGCGCCATTCGCCAT
TCAGGCTGCGCAACTGTTGGGAAGGGCGATCGGTGCGGGCCTCTTCGCTATTACGCCAGCTGGCGAAAGG
GGGATGTGCTGCAAGGCGATTAAGTTGGGTAACGCCAGGGTTTTCCCAGTCACGACGTTGTAAAACGACG
GCCAGTGAATTCGAGCTCGGTACCTCGCGAATGCATCTAGATATCGGATCCCGGGCCCGTCGACTGCAGA
GGTACGGGTCTCAAAGGGAGGTGGAGGAGGTTCTGGAGGCGGTGGAAGTGGTGGCGGAGGTAGCGTGAGC
AAGGGCGAGGAGAATAACATGGCCATCATCAAGGAGTTCATGCGCTTCAAGGTGCGCATGGAGGGCTCTG
TGAACGGCCACGAGTTCGAGATCGAGGGCGAGGGCGAGGGCCGCCCCTACGAGGGCTTTCAGACCGCTAA
GCTGAAGGTGACCAAGGGTGGCCCCCTGCCCTTCGCCTGGGACATCCTGTCCCCTCAGTTCACCTACGGC
TCCAAGGCCTACGTGAAGCACCCCGCCGACATCCCCGACTACTTCAAGCTGTCCTTCCCCGAGGGCTTCA
AGTGGGAGCGCGTGATGAACTTCGAGGACGGCGGCGTGGTGACCGTGACCCAGGACTCCTCCCTGCAGGA
CGGCGAGTTCATCTACAAGGTGAAGCTGCGCGGCACCAACTTCCCCTCCGACGGCCCCGTAATGCAGAAG
AAAACCATGGGCTGGGAGGCCTCCTCCGAGCGGATGTACCCCGAGGACGGCGCCCTGAAGGGCGAGATCA
AGATGAGGCTGAAGCTGAAGGACGGCGGCCACTACACCTCCGAGGTCAAGACCACCTACAAGGCCAAGAA
GCCCGTGCAGCTGCCCGGCGCCTACATCGTCGGCATCAAGTTGGACATCACCTCCCACAACGAGGACTAC
ACCATCGTGGAACAGTACGAACGCGCCGAGGGCCGCCACTCCACCGGCGGCATGGACGAGCTGTACAAGT
AAAATCTGAGACCTCTGCCTGCATGCAAGCTTGGCGTAATCATGGTCATAGCTGTTTCCTGTGTGAAATT
GTTATCCGCTCACAATTCCACACAACATACGAGCCGGAAGCATAAAGTGTAAAGCCTGGGGTGCCTAATG
AGTGAGCTAACTCACATTAATTGCGTTGCGCTCACTGCCCGCTTTCCAGTCGGGAAACCTGTCGTGCCAG
CTGCATTAATGAATCGGCCAACGCGCGGGGAGAGGCGGTTTGCGTATTGGGCGCTCTTCCGCTTCCTCGC
TCACTGACTCGCTGCGCTCGGTCGTTCGGCTGCGGCGAGCGGTATCAGCTCACTCAAAGGCGGTAATACG
GTTATCCACAGAATCAGGGGATAACGCAGGAAAGAACATGTGAGCAAAAGGCCAGCAAAAGGCCAGGAAC
CGTAAAAAGGCCGCGTTGCTGGCGTTTTTCCATAGGCTCCGCCCCCCTGACGAGCATCACAAAAATCGAC
GCTCAAGTCAGAGGTGGCGAAACCCGACAGGACTATAAAGATACCAGGCGTTTCCCCCTGGAAGCTCCCT
CGTGCGCTCTCCTGTTCCGACCCTGCCGCTTACCGGATACCTGTCCGCCTTTCTCCCTTCGGGAAGCGTG
GCGCTTTCTCATAGCTCACGCTGTAGGTATCTCAGTTCGGTGTAGGTCGTTCGCTCCAAGCTGGGCTGTG
TGCACGAACCCCCCGTTCAGCCCGACCGCTGCGCCTTATCCGGTAACTATCGTCTTGAGTCCAACCCGGT
AAGACACGACTTATCGCCACTGGCAGCAGCCACTGGTAACAGGATTAGCAGAGCGAGGTATGTAGGCGGT
GCTACAGAGTTCTTGAAGTGGTGGCCTAACTACGGCTACACTAGAAGAACAGTATTTGGTATCTGCGCTC
TGCTGAAGCCAGTTACCTTCGGAAAAAGAGTTGGTAGCTCTTGATCCGGCAAACAAACCACCGCTGGTAG
CGGTGGTTTTTTTGTTTGCAAGC
