>Addgene plasmid #54421 | LI D-E mOrange + link c2 | addgene partial sequence | sequence record 87184 | M13pUC-Fwd 5'-CCCAGTCACGACGTTGTAAAACG-3'
GAATGCATCTAGATATCGGATCCCGGGCCCGTCGACTGCAGAGGTACGGGTCTCAAAGGGAGGTGGAGGA
GGTTCTGGAGGCGGTGGAAGTGGTGGCGGAGGTAGCGTGAGCAAGGGCGAGGAGAATAACATGGCCATCA
TCAAGGAGTTCATGCGCTTCAAGGTGCGCATGGAGGGCTCTGTGAACGGCCACGAGTTCGAGATCGAGGG
CGAGGGCGAGGGCCGCCCCTACGAGGGCTTTCAGACCGCTAAGCTGAAGGTGACCAAGGGTGGCCCCCTG
CCCTTCGCCTGGGACATCCTGTCCCCTCAGTTCACCTACGGCTCCAAGGCCTACGTGAAGCACCCCGCCG
ACATCCCCGACTACTTCAAGCTGTCCTTCCCCGAGGGCTTCAAGTGGGAGCGCGTGATGAACTTCGAGGA
CGGCGGCGTGGTGACCGTGACCCAGGACTCCTCCCTGCAGGACGGCGAGTTCATCTACAAGGTGAAGCTG
CGCGGCACCAACTTCCCCTCCGACGGCCCCGTAATGCAGAAGAAAACCATGGGCTGGGAGGCCTCCTCCG
AGCGGATGTACCCCGAGGACGGCGCCCTGAAGGGCGAGATCAAGATGAGGCTGAAGCTGAAGGACGGCGG
CCACTACACCTCCGAGGTCAAGACCACCTACAAGGCCAAGAAGCCCGTGCAGCTGCCCGGCGCCTACATC
GTCGGCATCAAGTTGGACATCACCTCCCACAACGAGGACTACACCATCGTGGAACAGTACGAACGCGCCG
AGGGCCGCCACTCCACCGGCGGCATGGACGAGCTGTACAAGTAAAATCTGAGACCTCTGCCTGCATGCAA
GCTTGGCGTAATCATGGTCATAGCTGTTTCCTGTGTGAAATTGTTATCCGCTCACAATTCCACACAACAT
ACGAGCCGGAAGCATAAAGTGTAAAGCCTGGGGTGCCTAATGAGTGAGCTAACTCACATTAATTGCGTTG
CGCTCACTGCCCGCTTTCCAGTCGGGAAACCTGTC
