>Addgene plasmid #54421 | LI D-E mOrange + link c2 | addgene partial sequence | sequence record 87546 | M13pUC-Rev 5'-AGCGGATAACAATTTCACACAGG-3'
CTCAGATTTTACTTGTACAGCTCGTCCATGCCGCCGGTGGAGTGGCGGCCCTCGGCGCGTTCGTACTGTT
CCACGATGGTGTAGTCCTCGTTGTGGGAGGTGATGTCCAACTTGATGCCGACGATGTAGGCGCCGGGCAG
CTGCACGGGCTTCTTGGCCTTGTAGGTGGTCTTGACCTCGGAGGTGTAGTGGCCGCCGTCCTTCAGCTTC
AGCCTCATCTTGATCTCGCCCTTCAGGGCGCCGTCCTCGGGGTACATCCGCTCGGAGGAGGCCTCCCAGC
CCATGGTTTTCTTCTGCATTACGGGGCCGTCGGAGGGGAAGTTGGTGCCGCGCAGCTTCACCTTGTAGAT
GAACTCGCCGTCCTGCAGGGAGGAGTCCTGGGTCACGGTCACCACGCCGCCGTCCTCGAAGTTCATCACG
CGCTCCCACTTGAAGCCCTCGGGGAAGGACAGCTTGAAGTAGTCGGGGATGTCGGCGGGGTGCTTCACGT
AGGCCTTGGAGCCGTAGGTGAACTGAGGGGACAGGATGTCCCAGGCGAAGGGCAGGGGGCCACCCTTGGT
CACCTTCAGCTTAGCGGTCTGAAAGCCCTCGTAGGGGCGGCCCTCGCCCTCGCCCTCGATCTCGAACTCG
TGGCCGTTCACAGAGCCCTCCATGCGCACCTTGAAGCGCATGAACTCCTTGATGATGGCCATGTTATTCT
CCTCGCCCTTGCTCACGCTACCTCCGCCACCACTTCCACCGCCTCCAGAACCTCCTCCACCTCCCTTTGA
GACCC
